>Addgene plasmid #136139 | L2_NOP1gRNA-Cas9-CsA | addgene full sequence | sequence record 275276 | Addgene NGS Result
CTTCAACTTGATGAATCGGATTGATCATAAAATTTCACAAACTTATGTGCTGATTAATAAAAAATATAAT
CAGATTTTTCATGAATAATTAAGATAAATAACACATGCAAGTCTCAATTAGAATTTAACAATCTGACTAT
AAAAAGTCGGTTTATCTTGATTTTCACAAAAATTTAACATAGTTTCAAGGTGAATGGGCTTTTATTTTAA
TCCAATCAACTATTTGACACATACATCTTGCAAATTTATTTATTTTTTATGGAAAAAAACATGATTTATG
TTTTTCTTTGAGAAAGTATATTGTGGATTGTCAAAAAAAACCTATGGAAGATTTATATGTAAGAGTTAAA
AATTTATTTTCAAATATGTCAACAATCCACAATATCGAAGAAAATTTTCAAAAAATCATCACATATGATG
TAAATATAATATGAATATGTGCAATCTTATTTCATTTTACTCTGAAAACTTAATTTCTTTTTATAGAGCA
TTCTGTACTTACTGGTGTCAAATATACAGATAAAATGCAGTCCATAACGTATCACTCTATAAGCAAAATC
ATAAACTTCGTGATCTCTCACAGTTCAAACGAGAACTATAGAAACCCTTCAACTAGCAAAAAACTCACAA
CTTTCTATTCCAATATCTTTAATTGTCTGACGATTTACAAATAGAAACGAAAACCAGACACACACACACA
CGCAAACTACAAAGTAAAAACACAACCACCTGACATTAGACAGTGAGATTATTAAACATCCTAAACTAAA
AAACAAACAAATTAATTCTCTATGTACAAGTCCCCATCGTGATCAATTTTTGCATCCCAATATAGTGGCG
GTTAGTATAAGAGGACCTTCGTCTATTCACTCTCCATGTTTGTCAAACTATAGTACAGTACATATATGTA
TGGGAACAAATTCCGAACACTCTAGTACACTCCTCAACGCAAGTTCTATCTCATATCTCTGCAAGAGCTT
ATTCCAAGAAACTTTCTTGTGCTTCTATGCATGCCCAGGTACCTTAAGTCGCGCGCATAGTCACTTCACA
GCCTTTTCAGTTCTCCCTTTGATGGCTCAGAGTGACGCAACTGCACAAAAATAAGAAAAAAGTCGAAGCG
TCACGAGAGATGTATCCGGCTAGTTTCCTTGGAGTTCGGATTGCTCTCTTTCTCTGTCTCCCCGAACCAT
ATGGAATTTATGAACTGCTGTTCACTAGTCAGTCACTTGTTTCAGAACTTTTGAGTGGTCGATTTATCCA
CCTTCTTGTTTCTTCCTGGGTCCAGAATCTGACTTCTTGAGACAACAAACAGTGCACAGTGGATCGAAGA
ATGACCACAGTTGAGACACGTGGCGCTGGCCTCATTTATTGCACCATACGTTTAGTGAAGAACTGAATAA
TGGTGGATATAAAGCAGAGTTGCACCCAGCCTCTCGATAGTCTTTGTGAGAGAATGTTTTAGAGCTAGAA
ATAGCAAGTTAAAATAAGGCTAGTCCGTTATCAACTTGAAAAAGTGGCACCGAGTCGGTGCTTTTTTTCT
AGACCCAGCTTTCTTGTACAAAGTTGGCCGCTACAGAGGAGCAAATGAGTCACACACATTGTTGAGAGAC
ATATCAAAATAACTCAATTGTAAGGTAAGTTGATAGATTTCCCAGTTAAATGCATTATTTTAACAATATT
TGTATCTCAAATTTTCAAAATCATATCAAATTTGCAGATCTTGATGATGATTCACAACTCTGTCTTCGAT
TTTTGATTGTTAACGGGTATCGATATTTGGGTAACTTAAAAAGAATTTGCTAAAGATCTTAAAAAACAGA
TTAAAAAAACCTTTCAAAATAGCTAATCCTTTAAATCCGTTTCACAATATAATGCTCATTGATGATAATC
GAAAAGATTCCATTTTAAAGTGCATATAAATTGCTTAATTATCTCTTTCTGTCTCGTAATATTTTGTTCT
CTCCTATTGGATCGGACCCGCATCTTCTCGATCAGTTCACTATACTAATATTTGGTCAACTTCAAGAGAG
ATTAGAACTTCGTTCTCCAAAGTGTAAAGGCCGACAAGCAGAAAAGGAAACTTCAATCAGAAGCCTTCTA
GGTTTTCCCGCGTCCCAAAAAGCGAAGGGAGGACGGGGAGGACGGTGAGGCCAGAAGAAGAAAGCAACAG
TAAAATCTCATGTGATTGCGTGCATGTCATGGATCTATGGGATGCTAGTCCACCGTTTGGAAGTATGTGC
AGAAGGAGAAAGGCGCGGGAGGCCAAAAGCGACTTCGGCCACCTCTCTACTTTCTAGAAAGTTTGCTCGC
AGCTTGTAATAAGCGCGGAAAAGGTACTCGAAAAACCGGAGCAATCGGTGTGGTATCAGCAGTCGGGTTC
GCTAAACCTACGTCTTCTTATTTTGGAATGTTAAATTGAAAGGGCGTGCCGGCCCTAAGCACGGACGATG
TGACAGACGGAGGAGTGTGAGCAATTCGGATGACGATGCTGGCCGGCAGTCACGACAAAGAGTCCGAAGG
GGCATGGACAGGGCAATATATAAATGGAAAAGAGGCTTTGAATATTCCTAACCCTTCGTCGTCGGCCTCC
CAACTTGCCCTCGCATGCTGAATTGGCCGCCTATCTGCGAATGGCCGGCCGCCGACCCTAAGTCGCAATA
ACTTGAACGGAGCCGATGCAAAGTCCTTATCGAACGCTCGTTATTATAAACGGGGCAGACCTAGGTATTT
AATTATATCAAAACCCTCCGCAATTTCGCTAATCATTCCCTAATTTCTTCTACTTTGGCGTCTAGTGCTG
TGGTCGCGCTTGCTCTCAAAGCTCGCTGGGAGGCAGTGGAGCGTCTGGCTTAAAATCGATCGCCGCAACC
CTAGAGTTCCTTTCACTTCTTTCTCTCTTGCGTGGAGAGCATCGACATCGAGGAGCTGCTACTTGTCTTC
TGGTATGCGCCTTGTGCCCTCGTCTCTGTACGTCGTTACGATTGCTCGATATTGTGATTGTCTAGACCTG
AAACCCGACTGGAGCTTTTACGTGGTGTCGATTGGGGCCTCGAGCGAGTGATTTTTTAGGTTCGTTTTAG
CCAAGTACATCCCACTTTGGTCAGTCCTGTTATCTCGGTAAGGTGTTCAGTTCGGTCACTGGTGCGGAGG
TGCCTCGTAAGTTTCCTGCATGATAGATTTGTCTATCCTTGACTTGAAGAGGAGTCGAAGGTCAGCGAGG
TTGGCTGTGTGCTATGGACGTCGGTGCTCCTTGGTTCCGTGCTTCTATGGGTGTTGCCTCAACAGTATTG
ATGTGCCTGCAGAAAGGTTGTCACCAATGGATAAGAAGTACTCTATCGGACTCGATATCGGAACTAACTC
TGTGGGATGGGCTGTGATCACCGATGAGTACAAGGTGCCATCTAAGAAGTTCAAGGTTCTCGGAAACACC
GATAGGCACTCTATCAAGAAAAACCTTATCGGTGCTCTCCTCTTCGATTCTGGTGAAACTGCTGAGGCTA
CCAGACTCAAGAGAACCGCTAGAAGAAGGTACACCAGAAGAAAGAACAGGATCTGCTACCTCCAAGAGAT
CTTCTCTAACGAGATGGCTAAAGTGGATGATTCATTCTTCCACAGGCTCGAAGAGTCATTCCTCGTGGAA
GAAGATAAGAAGCACGAGAGGCACCCTATCTTCGGAAACATCGTTGATGAGGTGGCATACCACGAGAAGT
ACCCTACTATCTACCACCTCAGAAAGAAGCTCGTTGATTCTACTGATAAGGCTGATCTCAGGCTCATCTA
CCTCGCTCTCGCTCACATGATCAAGTTCAGAGGACACTTCCTCATCGAGGGTGATCTCAACCCTGATAAC
TCTGATGTGGATAAGTTGTTCATCCAGCTCGTGCAGACCTACAACCAGCTTTTCGAAGAGAACCCTATCA
ACGCTTCAGGTGTGGATGCTAAGGCTATCCTCTCTGCTAGGCTCTCTAAGTCAAGAAGGCTTGAGAACCT
CATTGCTCAGCTCCCTGGTGAGAAGAAGAACGGACTTTTCGGAAACTTGATCGCTCTCTCTCTCGGACTC
ACCCCTAACTTCAAGTCTAACTTCGATCTCGCTGAGGATGCAAAGCTCCAGCTCTCAAAGGATACCTACG
ATGATGATCTCGATAACCTCCTCGCTCAGATCGGAGATCAGTACGCTGATTTGTTCCTCGCTGCTAAGAA
CCTCTCTGATGCTATCCTCCTCAGTGATATCCTCAGAGTGAACACCGAGATCACCAAGGCTCCACTCTCA
GCTTCTATGATCAAGAGATACGATGAGCACCACCAGGATCTCACACTTCTCAAGGCTCTTGTTAGACAGC
AGCTCCCAGAGAAGTACAAAGAGATTTTCTTCGATCAGTCTAAGAACGGATACGCTGGTTACATCGATGG
TGGTGCATCTCAAGAAGAGTTCTACAAGTTCATCAAGCCTATCCTCGAGAAGATGGATGGAACCGAGGAA
CTCCTCGTGAAGCTCAATAGAGAGGATCTTCTCAGAAAGCAGAGGACCTTCGATAACGGATCTATCCCTC
ATCAGATCCACCTCGGAGAGTTGCACGCTATCCTTAGAAGGCAAGAGGATTTCTACCCATTCCTCAAGGA
TAACAGGGAAAAGATTGAGAAGATTCTCACCTTCAGAATCCCTTACTACGTGGGACCTCTCGCTAGAGGA
AACTCAAGATTCGCTTGGATGACCAGAAAGTCTGAGGAAACCATCACCCCTTGGAACTTCGAAGAGGTGG
TGGATAAGGGTGCTAGTGCTCAGTCTTTCATCGAGAGGATGACCAACTTCGATAAGAACCTTCCAAACGA
GAAGGTGCTCCCTAAGCACTCTTTGCTCTACGAGTACTTCACCGTGTACAACGAGTTGACCAAGGTTAAG
TACGTGACCGAGGGAATGAGGAAGCCTGCTTTTTTGTCAGGTGAGCAAAAGAAGGCTATCGTTGATCTCT
TGTTCAAGACCAACAGAAAGGTGACCGTGAAGCAGCTCAAAGAGGATTACTTCAAGAAAATCGAGTGCTT
CGATTCAGTTGAGATTTCTGGTGTTGAGGATAGGTTCAACGCATCTCTCGGAACCTACCACGATCTCCTC
AAGATCATTAAGGATAAGGATTTCTTGGATAACGAGGAAAACGAGGATATCTTGGAGGATATCGTTCTTA
CCCTCACCCTCTTTGAAGATAGAGAGATGATTGAAGAAAGGCTCAAGACCTACGCTCATCTCTTCGATGA
TAAGGTGATGAAGCAGTTGAAGAGAAGAAGATACACTGGTTGGGGAAGGCTCTCAAGAAAGCTCATTAAC
GGAATCAGGGATAAGCAGTCTGGAAAGACAATCCTTGATTTCCTCAAGTCTGATGGATTCGCTAACAGAA
ACTTCATGCAGCTCATCCACGATGATTCTCTCACCTTTAAAGAGGATATCCAGAAGGCTCAGGTTTCAGG
ACAGGGTGATAGTCTCCATGAGCATATCGCTAACCTCGCTGGATCTCCTGCAATCAAGAAGGGAATCCTC
CAGACTGTGAAGGTTGTGGATGAGTTGGTGAAGGTGATGGGAAGGCATAAGCCTGAGAACATCGTGATCG
AAATGGCTAGAGAGAACCAGACCACTCAGAAGGGACAGAAGAACTCTAGGGAAAGGATGAAGAGGATCGA
GGAAGGTATCAAAGAGCTTGGATCTCAGATCCTCAAAGAGCACCCTGTTGAGAACACTCAGCTCCAGAAT
GAGAAGCTCTACCTCTACTACCTCCAGAACGGAAGGGATATGTATGTGGATCAAGAGTTGGATATCAACA
GGCTCTCTGATTACGATGTTGATCATATCGTGCCACAGTCATTCTTGAAGGATGATTCTATCGATAACAA
GGTGCTCACCAGGTCTGATAAGAACAGGGGTAAGAGTGATAACGTGCCAAGTGAAGAGGTTGTGAAGAAA
ATGAAGAACTATTGGAGGCAGCTCCTCAACGCTAAGCTCATCACTCAGAGAAAGTTCGATAACTTGACTA
AGGCTGAGAGGGGAGGACTCTCTGAATTGGATAAGGCAGGATTCATCAAGAGGCAGCTTGTGGAAACCAG
GCAGATCACTAAGCACGTTGCACAGATCCTCGATTCTAGGATGAACACCAAGTACGATGAGAACGATAAG
TTGATCAGGGAAGTGAAGGTTATCACCCTCAAGTCAAAGCTCGTGTCTGATTTCAGAAAGGATTTCCAAT
TCTACAAGGTGAGGGAAATCAACAACTACCACCACGCTCACGATGCTTACCTTAACGCTGTTGTTGGAAC
CGCTCTCATCAAGAAGTATCCTAAGCTCGAGTCAGAGTTCGTGTACGGTGATTACAAGGTGTACGATGTG
AGGAAGATGATCGCTAAGTCTGAGCAAGAGATCGGAAAGGCTACCGCTAAGTATTTCTTCTACTCTAACA
TCATGAATTTCTTCAAGACCGAGATTACCCTCGCTAACGGTGAGATCAGAAAGAGGCCACTCATCGAGAC
AAACGGTGAAACAGGTGAGATCGTGTGGGATAAGGGAAGGGATTTCGCTACCGTTAGAAAGGTGCTCTCT
ATGCCACAGGTGAACATCGTTAAGAAAACCGAGGTGCAGACCGGTGGATTCTCTAAAGAGTCTATCCTCC
CTAAGAGGAACTCTGATAAGCTCATTGCTAGGAAGAAGGATTGGGACCCTAAGAAATACGGTGGTTTCGA
TTCTCCTACCGTGGCTTACTCTGTTCTCGTTGTGGCTAAGGTTGAGAAGGGAAAGAGTAAGAAGCTCAAG
TCTGTTAAGGAACTTCTCGGAATCACTATCATGGAAAGGTCATCTTTCGAGAAGAACCCAATCGATTTCC
TCGAGGCTAAGGGATACAAAGAGGTTAAGAAGGATCTCATCATCAAGCTCCCAAAGTACTCACTCTTCGA
ACTCGAGAACGGTAGAAAGAGGATGCTCGCTTCTGCTGGTGAGCTTCAAAAGGGAAACGAGCTTGCTCTC
CCATCTAAGTACGTTAACTTTCTTTACCTCGCTTCTCACTACGAGAAGTTGAAGGGATCTCCAGAAGATA
ACGAGCAGAAGCAACTTTTCGTTGAGCAGCACAAGCACTACTTGGATGAGATCATCGAGCAGATCTCTGA
GTTCTCTAAAAGGGTGATCCTCGCTGATGCAAACCTCGATAAGGTGTTGTCTGCTTACAACAAGCACAGA
GATAAGCCTATCAGGGAACAGGCAGAGAACATCATCCATCTCTTCACCCTTACCAACCTCGGTGCTCCTG
CTGCTTTCAAGTACTTCGATACAACCATCGATAGGAAGAGATACACCTCTACCAAAGAAGTGCTCGATGC
TACCCTCATCCATCAGTCTATCACTGGACTCTACGAGACTAGGATCGATCTCTCACAGCTCGGTGGTGAT
TCAAGGGCTGATCCTAAGAAGAAGAGGAAGGTTTGAGCTTGAGCTCGAATTTCCCCGATCGTTCAAACAT
TTGGCAATAAAGTTTCTTAAGATTGAATCCTGTTGCCGGTCTTGCGATGATTATCATATAATTTCTGTTG
AATTACGTTAAGCATGTAATAATTAACATGTAATGCATGACGTTATTTATGAGATGGGTTTTTATGATTA
GAGTCCCGCAATTATACATTTAATACGCGATAGAAAACAAAATATAGCGCGCAAACTAGGATAAATTATC
GCGCGCGGTGTCATCTATGTTACTAGATCGATCCGTATCGATAGCCTCTAGCTAGAGTCGATCGACAAGC
TCGAGTTTCTCCATAATAATGTGTGAGTAGTTCCCAGATAAGGGAATTAGGGTTCCTATAGGGTTTCGCT
CATGTGTTGAGCATATAAGAAACCCTTAGTATGTATTTGTATTTGTAAAATACTTCTATCAATAAAATTT
CTAATTCCTAAAATCAAAATCCAGTACTAAAATCCAGATCGCTAGGTATACTTGAGACCGGATCCTGACA
GGATATATTGGCGGGTAAACCTAAGAGAAAAGAGCGTTTATTAGAATAATCGGATATTTAAAAGGGCGTG
AAAAGGTTTATCCGTTCGTCCATTTGTATGTGCATGCCAACCACAGGGTTCCCCTCGGGATCAAAGTACT
TTGATCCAACCCCTCCGCTGCTATAGTGCAGTCGGCTTCTGACGTTCAGTGCAGCCGTCATCTGAAAACG
ACATGTCGCACAAGTCCTAAGTTACGCGACAGGCTGCCGCCCTGCCCTTTTCCTGGCGTTTTCTTGTCGC
GTGTTTTAGTCGCATAAAGTAGAATACTTGCGACTAGAACCGGAGACATTACGCCATGAACAAGAGCGCC
GCCGCTGGCCTGCTGGGCTATGCCCGCGTCAGCACCGACGACCAGGACTTGACCAACCAACGGGCCGAAC
TGCACGCGGCCGGCTGCACCAAGCTGTTTTCCGAGAAGATCACCGGCACCAGGCGCGACCGCCCGGAGCT
GGCCAGGATGCTTGACCACCTACGCCCTGGCGACGTTGTGACAGTGACCAGGCTAGACCGCCTGGCCCGC
AGCACCCGCGACCTACTGGACATTGCCGAGCGCATCCAGGAGGCCGGCGCGGGCCTGCGTAGCCTGGCAG
AGCCGTGGGCCGACACCACCACGCCGGCCGGCCGCATGGTGTTGACCGTGTTCGCCGGCATTGCCGAGTT
CGAGCGTTCCCTAATCATCGACCGCACCCGGAGCGGGCGCGAGGCCGCCAAGGCCCGAGGCGTGAAGTTT
GGCCCCCGCCCTACCCTCACCCCGGCACAGATCGCGCACGCCCGCGAGCTGATCGACCAGGAAGGCCGCA
CCGTGAAAGAGGCGGCTGCACTGCTTGGCGTGCATCGCTCGACCCTGTACCGCGCACTTGAGCGCAGCGA
GGAAGTGACGCCCACCGAGGCCAGGCGGCGCGGTGCCTTCCGTGAGGACGCATTGACCGAGGCCGACGCC
CTGGCGGCCGCCGAGAATGAACGCCAAGAGGAACAAGCATGAAACCGCACCAGGACGGCCAGGACGAACC
GTTTTTCATTACCGAAGAGATCGAGGCGGAGATGATCGCGGCCGGGTACGTGTTCGAGCCGCCCGCGCAC
CTCTCAACCGTGCGGCTGCATGAAATCCTGGCCGGTTTGTCTGATGCCAAGCTGGCGGCCTGGCCGGCCA
GCTTGGCCGCTGAAGAAACCGAGCGCCGCCGTCTAAAAAGGTGATGTGTATTTGAGTAAAACAGCTTGCG
TCATGCGGTCGCTGCGTATATGATGCGATGAGTAAATAAACAAATACGCAAGGGGAACGCATGAAGGTTA
TCGCTGTACTTAACCAGAAAGGCGGGTCAGGCAAGACGACCATCGCAACCCATCTAGCCCGCGCCCTGCA
ACTCGCCGGGGCCGATGTTCTGTTAGTCGATTCCGATCCCCAGGGCAGTGCCCGCGATTGGGCGGCCGTG
CGGGAAGATCAACCGCTAACCGTTGTCGGCATCGACCGCCCGACGATTGACCGCGACGTGAAGGCCATCG
GCCGGCGCGACTTCGTAGTGATCGACGGAGCGCCCCAGGCGGCGGACTTGGCTGTGTCCGCGATCAAGGC
AGCCGACTTCGTGCTGATTCCGGTGCAGCCAAGCCCTTACGACATATGGGCCACCGCCGACCTGGTGGAG
CTGGTTAAGCAGCGCATTGAGGTCACGGATGGAAGGCTACAAGCGGCCTTTGTCGTGTCGCGGGCGATCA
AAGGCACGCGCATCGGCGGTGAGGTTGCCGAGGCGCTGGCCGGGTACGAGCTGCCCATTCTTGAGTCCCG
TATCACGCAGCGCGTGAGCTACCCAGGCACTGCCGCCGCCGGCACAACCGTTCTTGAATCAGAACCCGAG
GGCGACGCTGCCCGCGAGGTCCAGGCGCTGGCCGCTGAAATTAAATCAAAACTCATTTGAGTTAATGAGG
TAAAGAGAAAATGAGCAAAAGCACAAACACGCTAAGTGCCGGCCGTCCGAGCGCACGCAGCAGCAAGGCT
GCAACGTTGGCCAGCCTGGCAGACACGCCAGCCATGAAGCGGGTCAACTTTCAGTTGCCGGCGGAGGATC
ACACCAAGCTGAAGATGTACGCGGTACGCCAAGGCAAGACCATTACCGAGCTGCTATCTGAATACATCGC
GCAGCTACCAGAGTAAATGAGCAAATGAATAAATGAGTAGATGAATTTTAGCGGCTAAAGGAGGCGGCAT
GGAAAATCAAGAACAACCAGGCACCGACGCCGTGGAATGCCCCATGTGTGGAGGAACGGGCGGTTGGCCA
GGCGTAAGCGGCTGGGTTGCCTGCCGGCCCTGCAATGGCACTGGAACCCCCAAGCCCGAGGAATCGGCGT
GAGCGGTCGCAAACCATCCGGCCCGGTACAAATCGGCGCGGCGCTGGGTGATGACCTGGTGGAGAAGTTG
AAGGCCGCGCAGGCCGCCCAGCGGCAACGCATCGAGGCAGAAGCACGCCCCGGTGAATCGTGGCAAGCGG
CCGCTGATCGAATCCGCAAAGAATCCCGGCAACCGCCGGCAGCCGGTGCGCCGTCGATTAGGAAGCCGCC
CAAGGGCGACGAGCAACCAGATTTTTTCGTTCCGATGCTCTATGACGTGGGCACCCGCGATAGTCGCAGC
ATCATGGACGTGGCCGTTTTCCGTCTGTCGAAGCGTGACCGACGAGCTGGCGAGGTGATCCGCTACGAGC
TTCCAGACGGGCACGTAGAGGTTTCCGCAGGGCCGGCCGGCATGGCCAGTGTGTGGGATTACGACCTGGT
ACTGATGGCGGTTTCCCATCTAACCGAATCCATGAACCGATACCGGGAAGGGAAGGGAGACAAGCCCGGC
CGCGTGTTCCGTCCACACGTTGCGGACGTACTCAAGTTCTGCCGGCGAGCCGATGGCGGAAAGCAGAAAG
ACGACCTGGTAGAAACCTGCATTCGGTTAAACACCACGCACGTTGCCATGCAGCGTACGAAGAAGGCCAA
GAACGGCCGCCTGGTGACGGTATCCGAGGGTGAAGCCTTGATTAGCCGCTACAAGATCGTAAAGAGCGAA
ACCGGGCGGCCGGAGTACATCGAGATCGAGCTAGCTGATTGGATGTACCGCGAGATCACAGAAGGCAAGA
ACCCGGACGTGCTGACGGTTCACCCCGATTACTTTTTGATCGATCCCGGCATCGGCCGTTTTCTCTACCG
CCTGGCACGCCGCGCCGCAGGCAAGGCAGAAGCCAGATGGTTGTTCAAGACGATCTACGAACGCAGTGGC
AGCGCCGGAGAGTTCAAGAAGTTCTGTTTCACCGTGCGCAAGCTGATCGGGTCAAATGACCTGCCGGAGT
ACGATTTGAAGGAGGAGGCGGGGCAGGCTGGCCCGATCCTAGTCATGCGCTACCGCAACCTGATCGAGGG
CGAAGCATCCGCCGGTTCCTAATGTACGGAGCAGATGCTAGGGCAAATTGCCCTAGCAGGGGAAAAAGGT
CGAAAAGGACTCTTTCCTGTGGATAGCACGTACATTGGGAACCCAAAGCCGTACATTGGGAACCGGAACC
CGTACATTGGGAACCCAAAGCCGTACATTGGGAACCGGTCACACATGTAAGTGACTGATATAAAAGAGAA
AAAAGGCGATTTTTCCGCCTAAAACTCTTTAAAACTTATTAAAACTCTTAAAACCCGCCTGGCCTGTGCA
TAACTGTCTGGCCAGCGCACAGCCGAAGTGCTGCAAAAAGCGCCTACCCTTCGGTCGCTGCGCTCCCTAC
GCCCCGCCGCTTCGCGTCGGCCTATCGCGGCCGCTGGCCGCTCAAAAATGGCTGGCCTACGGCCAGGCAA
TCTACCAGGGCGCGGACAAGCCGCGCCGTCGCCACTCGACCGCCGGCGCCCACATCAAGGCACCCTGCCT
CGCGCGTTTCGGTGATGACGGTGAAAACCTCTGACACATGCAGCTCCCGGTGACGGTCACAGCTTGTCTG
TAAGCGGATGCCGGGAGCAGACAAGCCCGTCAGGGCGCGTCAGCGGGTGTTGGCGGGTGTCGGGGCGCAG
CCATGACCCAGTCACGTAGCGATAGCGGAGTGTATACTGGCTTAACTATGCGGCATCAGAGCAGATTGTA
CTGAGAGTGCACCATATGCGGTGTGAAATACCGCACAGATGCGTAAGGAGAAAATACCGCATCAGGCGCT
CATCCGCTTCCTCGCTCACTGACTCGCTGCGCTCGGTCGTTCGGCTGCGGCGAGCGGTATCAGCTCACTC
AAAGGCGGTAATACGGTTATCCACAGAATCAGGGGATAACGCAGGAAAGAACATGTGAGCAAAAGGCCAG
CAAAAGGCCAGGAACCGTAAAAAGGCCGCGTTGCTGGCGTTTTTCCATAGGCTCCGCCCCCCTGACGAGC
ATCACAAAAATCGACGCTCAAGTCAGAGGTGGCGAAACCCGACAGGACTATAAAGATACCAGGCGTTTCC
CCCTGGAAGCTCCCTCGTGCGCTCTCCTGTTCCGACCCTGCCGCTTACCGGATACCTGTCCGCCTTTCTC
CCTTCGGGAAGCGTGGCGCTTTCTCATAGCTCACGCTGTAGGTATCTCAGTTCGGTGTAGGTCGTTCGCT
CCAAGCTGGGCTGTGTGCACGAACCCCCCGTTCAGCCCGACCGCTGCGCCTTATCCGGTAACTATCGTCT
TGAGTCCAACCCGGTAAGACACGACTTATCGCCACTGGCAGCAGCCACTGGTAACAGGATTAGCAGAGCG
AGGTATGTAGGCGGTGCTACAGAGTTCTTGAAGTGGTGGCCTAACTACGGCTACACTAGAAGGACAGTAT
TTGGTATCTGCGCTCTGCTGAAGCCAGTTACCTTCGGAAAAAGAGTTGGTAGCTCTTGATCCGGCAAACA
AACCACCGCTGGTAGCGGTGGTTTTTTTGTTTGCAAGCAGCAGATTACGCGCAGAAAAAAAGGATCTCAA
GAAGATCCTTTGATCTTTTCTACGGGGTCTGACGCTCAGTGGAACGAAAACTCACGTTAAGGGATTTTGG
TCATGCATTCTAGGTGATTATTTGCCGACTACCTTGGTGATCTCGCCTTTCACGTAGTGGACAAATTCTT
CCAACTGATCTGCGCGCGAGGCCAAGCGATCTTCTTCTTGTCCAAGATAAGCCTGTCTAGCTTCAAGTAT
GACGGGCTGATACTGGGCCGGCAGGCGCTCCATTGCCCAGTCGGCAGCGACATCCTTCGGCGCGATTTTG
CCGGTTACTGCGCTGTACCAAATGCGGGACAACGTAAGCACTACATTTCGCTCATCACCAGCCCAGTCGG
GCGGCGAGTTCCATAGCGTTAAGGTTTCATTTAGCGCCTCAAATAGATCCTGTTCAGGAACCGGATCAAA
GAGTTCCTCCGCCGCTGGACCTACCAAGGCAACGCTATGTTCTCTTGCTTTTGTCAGCAAGATAGCCAGA
TCAATGTCGATCGTGGCTGGCTCGAAGATACCTGCAAGAATGTCATTGCGCTGCCATTCTCCAAATTGCA
GTTCGCGCTTAGCTGGATAACGCCACGGAATGATGTCGTCGTGCACAACAATGGTGACTTCTACAGCGCG
GAGAATCTCGCTCTCTCCAGGGGAAGCCGAAGTTTCCAAAAGGTCGTTGATCAAAGCTCGCCGCGTTGTT
TCATCAAGCCTTACGGTCACCGTAACCAGCAAATCAATATCACTGTGTGGCTTCAGGCCGCCATCCACTG
CGGAGCCGTACAAATGTACGGCCAGCAACGTCGGTTCGAGATGGCGCTCGATGACGCCAACTACCTCTGA
TAGTTGAGTCGATACTTCGGCGATCACCGCTTCCCTCATAATGTTTAACTTTGTTTTAGGGCGACTGCCC
TGCTGCGTAACATCGTTGCTGCTCCATAACATCAAACATCGACCCACGGCGTAACGCGCTTGCTGCTTGG
ATGCCCGAGGCATAGACTGTACCCCAAAAAAACAGTCATAACAAGCCATGAAAACCGCCACTGCGCCGTT
ACCACCGCTGCGTTCGGTCAAGGTTCTGGACCAGTTGCGTGAGCGCATACGCTACTTGCATTACAGCTTA
CGAACCGAACAGGCTTATGTCCACTGGGTTCGTGCCTTCATCCGTTTCCACGGTGTGCGTCACCCGGCAA
CCTTGGGTAGCAGCGAAGTCGAGGCATTTCTGTCCTGGCTGGAACAGAACTTATTATTTCCTTCCTCTTT
TCTACAGTATTTAAAGATACCCCAAGAAGCTAATTATAACAAGACGAACTCCAATTCACTGTTCCTTGCA
TTCTAAAACCTTAAATACCAGAAAACAGCTTTTTCAAAGTTGTTTTCAAAGTTGGCGTATAACATAGTAT
CGACGGAGCCGATTTTGAAACCGCGGTGATCACAGGCAGCAACGCTCTGTCATCGTTACAATCAACATGC
TACCCTCCGCGAGATCATCCGTGTTTCAAACCCGGCAGCTTAGTTGCCGTTCTTCCGAATAGCATCGGTA
ACATGAGCAAAGTCTGCCGCCTTACAACGGCTCTCCCGCTGACGCCGTCCCGGACTGATGGGCTGCCTGT
ATCGAGTGGTGATTTTGTGCCGAGCTGCCGGTCGGGGAGCTGTTGGCTGGCTGGTGGCAGGATATATTGT
GGTGTAAACATAACGGATCCGGTCTCAGGAGAATGAGGAGGCTAGAGCAGCTTGCCAACATGGTGGAGCA
CGACACTCTCGTCTACTCCAAGAATATCAAAGATACAGTCTCAGAAGACCAAAGGGCTATTGAGACTTTT
CAACAAAGGGTAATATCGGGAAACCTCCTCGGATTCCATTGCCCAGCTATCTGTCACTTCATCAAAAGGA
CAGTAGAAAAGGAAGGTGGCACCTACAAATGCCATCATTGCGATAAAGGAAAGGCTATCGTTCAAGATGC
CTCTGCCGACAGTGGTCCCAAAGATGGACCCCCACCCACGAGGAGCATCGTGGAAAAAGAAGACGTTCCA
ACCACGTCTTCAAAGCAAGTGGATTGATGTGAACATGGTGGAGCACGACACTCTCGTCTACTCCAAGAAT
ATCAAAGATACAGTCTCAGAAGACCAAAGGGCTATTGAGACTTTTCAACAAAGGGTAATATCGGGAAACC
TCCTCGGATTCCATTGCCCAGCTATCTGTCACTTCATCAAAAGGACAGTAGAAAAGGAAGGTGGCACCTA
CAAATGCCATCATTGCGATAAAGGAAAGGCTATCGTTCAAGATGCCTCTGCCGACAGTGGTCCCAAAGAT
GGACCCCCACCCACGAGGAGCATCGTGGAAAAAGAAGACGTTCCAACCACGTCTTCAAAGCAAGTGGATT
GATGTGATATCTCCACTGACGTAAGGGATGACGCACAATCCCACTATCCTTCGCAAGACCCTTCCTCTAT
ATAAGGAAGTTCATTTCATTTGGAGAGGACACGCTGAAATCACCAGTCTCTCTCTACAAATCTATCTCTC
TCGAGCTTTCGCAGATCCGGGGGGCAATGAGATTCACCAATGAAAAAGCCTGAACTCACCGCGACGTCTG
TCGAGAAGTTTCTGATCGAAAAGTTCGACAGCGTCTCCGACCTGATGCAGCTCTCGGAGGGCGAAGAATC
TCGTGCTTTCAGCTTCGATGTAGGAGGGCGTGGATATGTCCTGCGGGTAAATAGCTGCGCCGATGGTTTC
TACAAAGATCGTTATGTTTATCGGCACTTTGCATCGGCCGCGCTCCCGATTCCGGAAGTGCTTGACATTG
GGGAGTTTAGCGAGAGCCTGACCTATTGCATCTCCCGCCGTTCACAGGGTGTCACGTTGCAAGACCTGCC
TGAAACCGAACTGCCCGCTGTTCTACAACCGGTCGCGGAGGCTATGGATGCGATCGCTGCGGCCGATCTT
AGCCAGACGAGCGGGTTCGGCCCATTCGGACCGCAAGGAATCGGTCAATACACTACATGGCGTGATTTCA
TATGCGCGATTGCTGATCCCCATGTGTATCACTGGCAAACTGTGATGGACGACACCGTCAGTGCGTCCGT
CGCGCAGGCTCTCGATGAGCTGATGCTTTGGGCCGAGGACTGCCCCGAAGTCCGGCACCTCGTGCACGCG
GATTTCGGCTCCAACAATGTCCTGACGGACAATGGCCGCATAACAGCGGTCATTGACTGGAGCGAGGCGA
TGTTCGGGGATTCCCAATACGAGGTCGCCAACATCTTCTTCTGGAGGCCGTGGTTGGCTTGTATGGAGCA
GCAGACGCGCTACTTCGAGCGGAGGCATCCGGAGCTTGCAGGATCGCCACGACTCCGGGCGTATATGCTC
CGCATTGGTCTTGACCAACTCTATCAGAGCTTGGTTGACGGCAATTTCGATGATGCAGCTTGGGCGCAGG
GTCGATGCGACGCAATCGTCCGATCCGGAGCCGGGACTGTCGGGCGTACACAAATCGCCCGCAGAAGCGC
GGCCGTCTGGACCGATGGCTGTGTAGAAGTACTCGCCGATAGTGGAAACCGACGCCCCAGCACTCGTCCG
AGGGCAAAGAAATAGGCTTCTCTAGCTAGAGTCGATCGACAAGCTCGAGTTTCTCCATAATAATGTGTGA
GTAGTTCCCAGATAAGGGAATTAGGGTTCCTATAGGGTTTCGCTCATGTGTTGAGCATATAAGAAACCCT
TAGTATGTATTTGTATTTGTAAAATACTTCTATCAATAAAATTTCTAATTCCTAAAACCAAAATCCAGTA
CTAAAATCCAGATCGCTAGCAAGGAGTCTGAGCAGGACAACTCGCGTAGTGAGAGTTACATGTTCGTTGG
GTTCTTCCGACACGGACCTGAGTTGGCCAACGTCCCACCTGAGGTCTGTGCCCCGGTGATGAGAAGTGTG
CATCTCGTTCTTGCAGCTCGTCAGTACTTTCAGAATCATGGCGTGCATGGTAGAATGACCCTTATAACGG
ACTTCGACATGGCAATCGCTATACAGGAGTATTCATTCAAAAGAGATTTTTAAAGATCAATTTTTCTTTC
TCATAAGTCTAATACGTCATGATAATAACTTTAAAAAAAATTGAACTCGTTAAAAAATTTGATCAAATTT
TAATTTATTATTAGATCATATATTACATATCAGTTTCATAATGTTATACTAAGATCTTTCATATATATTT
TAACCCACGAGACAAAATATGTTTATATCTTTATTTATTTAAATATTTTTTAGCTCAAAACATCGCAAAC
TCAGCTATCATAATGCTTTTTAATGAAAAAAACAAATTTTCCTATCATACTCTCATTGTTTATAATTTTT
TAGAAAAAAAACTTGAAGATAAAATAACAACAATAATAGTTTCAAAAGCACATTTTTGTTGTAAATTTCA
AGAAAAATACAATCATATTACTGATTGACTACAAAAATTTGTAAATTAATCCAGGCTACATGTTTAAGAT
GTGTCAAAACTGCATCATCTACATCTCATTTTAATTTTTCTAAACTACATACATAGTATCAATAACAATT
GAACAATGCTAGTTAATGTGTTATACTCATTAGCTTGTAATATAT
Features (pLannotate 1.2.2; 20 found; start..end, strand, type, name):
   1456..1531    +  misc_RNA       gRNA scaffold: guide RNA scaffold for the Streptococcus pyogenes CRISPR/Cas9 system
   1543..1564    -  protein_bind   attB2 (fragment): mutant version of attB; recombination site for the Gateway® BP reaction BP Clonase™
   3317..7420    +  CDS            cas9: CAS9_STRP1 - Also known as csn1 From Streptococcus pyogenes serotype M1.
   7477..7729    +  terminator     NOS terminator: nopaline synthase terminator and poly(A) signal
   7776..7950    +  polyA_signal   CaMV poly(A) signal: cauliflower mosaic virus polyadenylation signal
   7976..8000    +  misc_feature   RB T-DNA repeat: right border repeat from nopaline C58 T-DNA
   8340..8741    +  CDS            Y4CG_SINFN (fragment): Protein inferred from homology: Swiss-Prot protein existence level 3. From Sinorhizobium fredii (strain NBRC 101917 / NGR234).
   9301..9930    +  CDS            pVS1 StaA: stability protein from the Pseudomonas plasmid pVS1 (Heeb et al., 2000)
  10359..11432   +  CDS            pVS1 RepA: replication protein from the Pseudomonas plasmid pVS1 (Heeb et al., 2000)
  11498..11692   +  rep_origin     pVS1 oriV: origin of replication for the Pseudomonas plasmid pVS1 (Heeb et al., 2000)
  11895..11934   +  CDS            rop (fragment): Rop protein, which maintains plasmids at low copy number; rop
  12036..12176   +  misc_feature   bom: basis of mobility region from pBR322
  12362..12950   -  rep_origin     ori: high-copy-number ColE1/pMB1/pBR322/pUC origin of replication
  13041..13829   -  CDS            aadA: S3AD_ECOLX - Experimental evidence at protein level: Swiss-Prot protein existence level 1. Mediates bacterial resistance to the antibiotics streptomycin and spectinomycin. From Escherichia coli.
  13836..13892   -  CDS            GmR (fragment): gentamycin acetyltransferase; aacC1; confers resistance to gentamycin
  14068..14091   -  promoter       Pc promoter (fragment): intI1 (promoter lies within the coding sequence); class 1 integron promoter
  14615..14639   +  misc_feature   LB T-DNA repeat: left border repeat from nopaline C58 T-DNA
  14761..15437   +  promoter       CaMV 35S promoter (enhanced): cauliflower mosaic virus 35S promoter with a duplicated enhancer region
  15510..16535   +  CDS            HygR: hygromycin B phosphotransferase confers resistance to hygromycin
  16570..16744   +  polyA_signal   CaMV poly(A) signal: cauliflower mosaic virus polyadenylation signal
