[The description below was written by a language model from this plasmid's Addgene catalogue record and pLannotate feature annotations shown in this document.]
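Description:
L2_NOP1gRNA-Cas9-CsA is a 17.5 kb binary T-DNA plasmid built on the pCsA acceptor backbone for plant expression and synthetic biology work in the liverwort Marchantia polymorpha. It is a level 2 multigene assembly made by BsaI-based cloning, with the sites destroyed during assembly, from parts domesticated to remove internal BsaI and SapI sites. The backbone carries a high-copy ColE1/pUC-type origin with the pBR322 bom region for propagation in E. coli. It also carries the pVS1 oriV with the RepA and StaA genes, a replicon normally used for stable maintenance in Agrobacterium. Bacterial selection is by spectinomycin through the aadA gene.

Three transcription units lie between the nopaline-type left and right border repeats. Next to the left border, an enhanced CaMV 35S promoter with a duplicated enhancer drives hygromycin phosphotransferase, followed by a CaMV poly(A) signal, allowing hygromycin selection of transformed plant tissue. According to the catalogue entry, an MpU6 promoter then expresses a guide RNA against the NOP1 gene; the feature table annotates the Streptococcus pyogenes gRNA scaffold but not the promoter itself. The third unit is S. pyogenes Cas9 with a nuclear localisation signal under the MpEF1a promoter, also named only in the catalogue, and it ends in a NOS terminator and a further CaMV poly(A) signal just inside the right border.

The depositor describes the plasmid as a CRISPR control for Marchantia transformation. It delivers the nuclease, guide and selectable marker on a single T-DNA, so that editing at NOP1 can be used to check that the genome editing system is working. The record does not describe the expected phenotype.
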