Addgene plasmid #136139: L2_NOP1gRNA-Cas9-CsA
Purpose: Plasmid with NOP1-gRNA to tranform Mp as CRISPR control. Contains Cas9 and HygR
Depositing lab: Jim Haseloff. Depositing organization: University of Cambridge. Publication: Systematic tools for reprogramming plant gene expression in a simple model, Marchantia polymorpha. Sauret-Gueto S, Frangedakis E, Silvestri L, Rebmann M, Tomaselli M, Markel K, Delmans M, West A, Patron NJ, Haseloff J. ACS Synth Biol. 2020 Mar 12. doi: 10.1021/acssynbio.9b00511. PubMed 32163700.
Backbone
  Vector backbone: pCsA
  Vector type: Plant Expression, Synthetic Biology
Growth in bacteria
  Bacterial resistance: Spectinomycin, 50 μg/mL
  Growth temperature: 37°C
  Growth strain: DH5alpha
  Copy number: High Copy
Gene/Insert
  Gene/Insert name: p5-35Sx2:HygR p5-MpU6:NOP1gRNA1 p5-MpEF1a:Cas9-NLS
  gRNA/shRNA sequence: ATAGTCTTTGTGAGAGAAT
  Species: Marchantia polymorpha
  Mutation: BsaI/ SapI domesticated
  Cloning method: Restriction Enzyme; 5′ cloning site BsaI (destroyed during cloning); 3′ cloning site BsaI (destroyed during cloning)
  Sequencing primers: 5′ n/a
Terms and licenses: Academic/Nonprofit Terms; Industry Terms: Not Available to Industry
Depositor comments: Please visit https://www.biorxiv.org/content/10.1101/2020.02.29.971002v1 for bioRxiv preprint.
How to cite: L2_NOP1gRNA-Cas9-CsA was a gift from Jim Haseloff (Addgene plasmid # 136139 ; http://n2t.net/addgene:136139 ; RRID:Addgene_136139)
